Addgene plasmid #225194: pAX1_HS_gpN:SpyTag003
Purpose: Used for adding C-terminal SpyTag003 to the E. coli HS P2 phage major capsid protein
Depositing lab: Travis Wiles. Depositing organization: University of California, Irvine. Publication: Phollow reveals in situ phage transmission dynamics in the zebrafish gut microbiome at single-virion resolution. Ortiz de Ora L, Wiles ET, Zund M, Banuelos MS, Haro-Ramirez N, Suder DS, Ujagar N, Ayala-Angulo J, Trinh C, Knitter C, Gonen S, Nicholas DA, Wiles TJ. Nat Microbiol. 2025 Apr 18. doi: 10.1038/s41564-025-01981-1. PubMed 40251446.
Backbone
  Vector backbone: pAX1
  Vector type: Bacterial Expression
Growth in bacteria
  Bacterial resistance: Ampicillin, Gentamicin and Chloramphenicol
  Growth temperature: 30°C
  Growth strain: DH5alpha
  Copy number: High Copy
Gene/Insert
  Gene/Insert name: gpN homology arms and SpyTag003
  Species: Escherichia coli
  Cloning method: Other
Terms and licenses: Academic/Nonprofit Terms; Industry Terms: Not Available to Industry
Depositor comments: Plasmid is temperature sensitive and lost when grown at 37°C. Please visit https://doi.org/10.1101/2024.06.12.598711 for bioRxiv preprint.
How to cite: pAX1_HS_gpN:SpyTag003 was a gift from Travis Wiles (Addgene plasmid # 225194 ; http://n2t.net/addgene:225194 ; RRID:Addgene_225194)
