[The description below was written by a language model from this plasmid's Addgene catalogue record and pLannotate feature annotations shown in this document.]
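Description:
pAX1_HS_gpN:SpyTag003 is a bacterial allelic-exchange plasmid built on the pAX1 backbone and designed to modify the resident P2-type prophage of Escherichia coli strain HS so that its major capsid protein, gpN, carries a C-terminal SpyTag003. The payload is a set of gpN homology arms flanking the SpyTag003 coding sequence. The feature table identifies a large fragment matching the phage P2 capsid protein N, consistent with the upstream arm. The tag itself and the downstream arm are not individually annotated but presumably lie in the unannotated stretch that follows. SpyTag003 is a short peptide that forms a spontaneous covalent bond with its SpyCatcher003 partner, so a tagged capsid allows virions to be labelled specifically. This fits the associated work on tracking phage transmission at single-virion resolution.

The plasmid replicates from a pSC101 origin driven by the temperature-sensitive Rep101 protein, so it is maintained at 30°C and lost at 37°C, which allows it to be cured after recombination. An incP oriT permits conjugative transfer into the target strain. Only fragments of ColE1-type and R6K γ origins are annotated, which sits uneasily with the catalogue's "high copy" entry, since pSC101 is normally low copy. Selection is by ampicillin (bla), gentamicin (aacC1 under a class 1 integron Pc promoter) and chloramphenicol (cat with its own promoter). An open reading frame matched to the fluorescent protein hfriFP spans the sequence origin, followed by lambda t0 and rrnB T1 terminators, and may serve as a visual marker for plasmid carriage, although the record does not state its role or promoter. Small lacZα, bom and rop fragments appear to be cloning remnants.
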