Features (pLannotate 1.2.2; 20 found; start..end, strand, type, name):
    558..652     +  terminator     lambda t0 terminator: transcription terminator from phage lambda
    662..691     +  CDS            CmR (fragment): chloramphenicol acetyltransferase confers resistance to chloramphenicol
    755..841     +  terminator     rrnB T1 terminator: Escherichia coli rrnB; transcription terminator T1 from the E. coli rrnB gene
    872..1723    +  CDS            N (fragment): CAPSD_BPP2 - Experimental evidence at protein level: Swiss-Prot protein existence level 1. P2 proheads and capsids consist primarily of N*, a 36.7 kDa protein and two minor components, H1 (39 kDa) and H2 (38.6 kDa). From Escherichia phage P2 (Bacteriophage P2).
   2739..2807    +  CDS            lacZα (fragment): LacZα fragment of β-galactosidase; lacZ fragment
   2813..2912    -  misc_feature   bom (fragment): basis of mobility region from pBR322
   3014..3049    -  CDS            rop (fragment): Rop protein, which maintains plasmids at low copy number; rop
   3144..3248    +  promoter       AmpR promoter: bla
   3249..4109    +  CDS            AmpR: β-lactamase; bla; confers resistance to ampicillin, carbenicillin, and related antibiotics
   4280..4512    +  rep_origin     ori (fragment): high-copy-number ColE1/pMB1/pBR322/pUC origin of replication
   4518..4630    -  rep_origin     R6K γ ori (fragment): γ replication origin from E. coli plasmid R6K; requires the R6K initiator protein pi for replication
   5157..5379    +  rep_origin     pSC101 ori: low-copy replication origin that requires the Rep101 protein
   5427..6377    +  CDS            Rep101(Ts): temperature-sensitive version of the RepA protein needed for replication with the pSC101 origin (Armstrong et al., 1984); rep101 encoding an A56V mutation
   6484..6715    -  rep_origin     R6K γ ori (fragment): γ replication origin from E. coli plasmid R6K; requires the R6K initiator protein pi for replication
   6747..6855    -  oriT           oriT: incP origin of transfer
   7119..7147    +  promoter       Pc promoter: intI1 (promoter lies within the coding sequence); class 1 integron promoter
   7336..7869    +  CDS            GmR: gentamycin acetyltransferase; aacC1; confers resistance to gentamycin
   7983..8085    +  promoter       cat promoter: promoter of the E. coli cat gene encoding chloramphenicol acetyltransferase
   8086..8726    +  CDS            CmR (fragment): chloramphenicol acetyltransferase; cat; confers resistance to chloramphenicol
   8825..515     +  CDS            hfriFP (across the origin): hfriFP is a fluorescent protein published in 2013, derived from Herbaspirillum frisingense.
>Addgene plasmid #225194 | pAX1_HS_gpN:SpyTag003 | addgene full sequence | sequence record 446514 | Addgene NGS Result
GTGTTCAATGCTTTGCGAGATACCCAGATCATATGAAACAGCATGACTTTTTCAAGAGTGCCATGCCCGA
AGGTTATGTACAGGAAAGAACTATATTTTTCAAAGATGACGGGAACTACAAGACACGTGCTGAAGTCAAG
TTTGAAGGTGATACCCTTGTTAATAGAATCGAGTTAAAAGGTATTGATTTTAAAGAAGATGGAAACATTC
TTGGACACAAATTGGAATACAACTATAACTCACACAATGTATACATCATGGCAGACAAACAAAAGAATGG
AATCAAAGTTAACTTCAAAATTAGACACAACATTGAAGATGGAAGCGTTCAACTAGCAGACCATTATCAA
CAAAATACTCCAATTGGCGATGGCCCTGTCCTTTTACCAGACAACCATTACCTGTCCACACAATCTGCCC
TTTCGAAAGATCCCAACGAAAAGAGAGACCACATGGTCCTTCTTGAGTTTGTAACAGCTGCTGGGATTAC
ACATGGCATGGATGAACTATACAAATAAGCGAGCTCGTTTAAACGCTAGCTTAATTAGCTGAGCTTGGAC
TCCTGTTGATAGATCCAGTAATGACCTCAGAACTCCATCTGGATTTGTTCAGAACGCTCGGTTGCCGCCG
GGCGTTTTTTATTGGTGAGAATCCAAGCTAGACTGCGATGAGTGGCAGGGCGGGGCGTAATTTTTTTAAG
GCAGTTATTGGTGCCCTTAAACGCCTGGGGTAATGACTCTCTAGCTTGAGGCATCAAATAAAACGAAAGG
CTCAGTCGAAAGACTGGGCCTTTCGTTTTATCTGTTGTTTGTCGGTGAACGCTCTCCTGAGTAGGACAAA
TCCGCCGCTAGGAGTCGCGAGTTTAAACCCCGGTGTTGGCAGCACCATTGCCGGAACCACTGATACCACC
GCGAAAGAGCGTGAACCTGTCGATCCGACGCTGATGGTCGATGTGGAATATAAATGCGAGCAGACCAACT
TTGACACGGTGCTGACCTACGCGAAGCTGGACCTGTGGGCGAAGTTTCAGGATTTCCAGGTGCGTATCCG
TGACGCCATCGTGAAACGTCAGGCACTGGACCGCATCATGATCGGCTTTAACGGCGTGAAGCGTGCGAAA
ACCTCCAACCGTAGCGAAAACCCGCTGCTGCAGGATGTGAATAAAGGCTGGCTGCAGAAAATCCGTGAGG
ATGCACCGGATCACGTCATGGGCAGCACCACCACGGGCGGTGAAACTACACCGGGTGCGGTGAAAGTCGG
GAAAGGTGGCGAATATGCCAACCTGGACGCCGTAGTGATGGATGCCGTCAATGAGCTTATCGACGTGGTT
TACCAGGACGATGACGATCTGGTGGTTATTTGCGGGCGTGAACTGCTGTCTGACAAGTATTTCCCGCTGG
TCAACAAAGAGCAGGAAAACAGTGAAAAACTGGCTGCCGATATGATCATCAGTCAGAAACGCATGGGTGG
CCTGCAGGCCGTGCGTGCGCCGTTCTTCCCGCCGAATGCGCTGCTAATCACCCGTCTGGATAACCTGTCC
ATCTACTGGCAGGAAGACACCCGCCGCCGTTCAGTTATCGACAACCCGAAACGTGACCGGATTGAAAACT
TTGAATCCGTTAACGAAGCCTATGTGGTTGAGGACTACCGCTGCGCCGCACTGGTGGAAAACATCCAGAT
TGGCGATTTCAGCGCCGCCGTAGCAGAAACCGGAGAGTCGGGAGGTGGTTCAGGCCGTGGCGTTCCTCAT
ATTGTTATGGTGGACGCCTACAAACGCTATAAATAATCCATGAGCCTGAGTCCCGCACGGCAGCATCGCC
TGCGCGTTCAGGCTGAACAGGCCGCCCGCGAGGGCGGCAGTGTTCGCCACGCATCGGGCTATGACCTGAT
GCTGCTGCAACTGGCGGAAGACCGCCGCCGTCTCAAGGGCGTTCAGTCCACGGTCAAAAAAGCGGAAATC
AAGGTGGAGCTGCTGCCGAAGTACGCCGCCTGGGCAGAGGGTGTCCTGGCTGCCGGAGGCGCTCAACAGG
ATGACGTGCTGATGTACGTGATGCTGTGGCGCATTGATGCCGGAGATTATGCCGGGGCGCTGGAGATCGG
GCGTCATGCCCTGCGTCATGGCTGGGTGATGCCGCTGGGTAACCGCAACGTGCAGACCGTGCTGGCAGAG
GAAATGGCAGACGCCGCGCAGAGCGCAATGCTTGCCGCCACCGGCTTTGATGCCGATCTGTTGCTGCAGA
CGCTGGAGCTGACAGACGGTCTGGATATGCCGGACCAGTCACGGGCGCGTCTGCATAAAGCGATTGGCGC
TGTCCTGAGTGAAAACAATCCGGCTTCCGCCCTTAATCATCTCAACCATGCGTTACAGCTCGATCCCCGC
TGTGGCGTGAAAAAAGACAAACAGCAGCTGGAGCGCAGACTGCGCAATGACAGCCGCTGACAGAACGTGC
CCCCGCGCACGGGCGGCACGGGGTGGCGAAAGGCACTGCCACATCAAAACCCCGTCCACCGCCCTCTATT
TCAGGAGAAAGCAGCATGAAGTTTGTTGCGCTAGAACAGGCACCGGAACAGGCGGAAATCATCAGAAATA
CGCCGTTCTGGCCTGATGTGGACCTGTCGGGGGGTCGACCAGACTCGAGTGGAGGCCGGCCCCTAGGACG
ACTGCAGCCCGCTTACGCAGGGCATCCATTTATTACTCAACCGTAACCGATTTTGCCAGGTTACGCGGCT
GGTCCTCTAGCTGGCGTAATAGCGAAGAGGCCCGCACCGATCGCCCTTCCCAACAGTTGCGCAGCCTGAA
TGGCGAATGGCGCCTGATGCGGTATTTTCTCCTTACGCATCTGTGCGGTATTTCACACCGCATATGGTGC
ACTCTCAGTACAATCTGCTCTGATGCCGCATAGTTAAGCCAGCCCCGACACCCGCCAACACCCGCTGACG
CGCCCTGACGGGCTTGTCTGCTCCCGGCATCCGCTTACAGACAAGCTGTGACCGTCTCCGGGAGCTGCAT
GTGTCAGAGGTTTTCACCGTCATCACCGAAACGCGCGAGACGAAAGGGCCTCGTGATACGCCTATTTTTA
TAGGTTAATGTCATGATAATAATGGTTTCTTAGACGTCAGGTGGCACTTTTCGGGGAAATGTACGCGGAA
CCCCTATTTGTTTATTTTTCTAAATACATTCAAATATGTATCCGCTCATGAGACAATAACCCTGATAAAT
GCTTCAATAATATTGAAAAAGGAAGAGTATGAGTATTCAACATTTCCGTGTCGCCCTTATTCCCTTTTTT
GCGGCATTTTGCCTTCCTGTTTTTGCTCACCCAGAAACGCTGGTGAAAGTAAAAGATGCTGAAGATCAGT
TGGGTGCACGAGTGGGTTACATCGAACTGGATCTCAACAGCGGTAAGATCCTTGAGAGTTTTCGCCCCGA
AGAACGTTTTCCAATGATGAGCACTTTTAAAGTTCTGCTATGTGGCGCGGTATTATCCCGTATTGACGCC
GGGCAAGAGCAACTCGGTCGCCGCATACACTATTCTCAGAATGACTTGGTTGAGTACTCACCAGTCACAG
AAAAGCATCTTACGGATGGCATGACAGTAAGAGAATTATGCAGTGCTGCCATAACCATGAGTGATAACAC
TGCGGCCAACTTACTTCTGACAACGATCGGAGGACCGAAGGAGCTAACCGCTTTTTTGCACAACATGGGG
GATCATGTAACTCGCCTTGATCGTTGGGAACCGGAGCTGAATGAAGCCATACCAAACGACGAGCGTGACA
CCACGATGCCTGTAGCAATGGCAACAACGTTGCGCAAACTATTAACTGGCGAACTACTTACTCTAGCTTC
CCGGCAACAATTAATAGACTGGATGGAGGCGGATAAAGTTGCAGGACCACTTCTGCGCTCGGCCCTTCCG
GCTGGCTGGTTTATTGCTGATAAATCTGGAGCCGGTGAGCGTGGGTCTCGCGGTATCATTGCAGCACTGG
GGCCAGATGGTAAGCCCTCCCGTATCGTAGTTATCTACACGACGGGGAGTCAGGCAACTATGGATGAACG
AAATAGACAGATCGCTGAGATAGGTGCCTCACTGATTAAGCATTGGTAACTGTCAGACCAAGTTTACTCA
TATATACTTTAGATTGATTTAAAACTTCATTTTTAATTTAAAAGGATCTAGGTGAAGATCCTTTTTGATA
ATCTCATGACCAAAATCCCTTAACGTGAGTTTTCGTTCCACTGAGCGTCAGACCCCGTAGAAAAGATCAA
AGGATCTTCTTGAGATCCTTTTTTTCTGCGCGTAATCTGCTGCTTGCAAACAAAAAAACCACCGCTACCA
GCGGTGGTTTGTTTGCCGGATCAAGAGCTACCAACTCTTTTTCCGAAGGTAACTGGCTTCAGCAGAGCGC
AGATACCAAATACTGTTCTTCTAGTGTAGCCGTAGTTAGGCCACCACTTCAAGAACTCTGTAGCACCGCC
TACATACCTCGCTCTGCTAATCCTGTTACCAGCCGGTTGTCAGCCGTTAAGTGTTCCTGTGTCACTCAAA
ATTGCTTTGAGAGGCTCTAAGGGCTTCTCAGTGCGTTACATCCCTGGCTTGTTGTCCACAACCGTTAAAC
CTTAAAAGCTCATGACCAAAATCCCTTAACGTGAGTTTTCGTTCCACTGAGCGTCAGACCCCGTTGATGA
TACCGCTGCCTTACTGGGTGCATTAGCCAGTCTGAATGACCTGTCACGGGATAATCCGAAGTGGTCAGAC
TGGAAAATCAGAGGGCAGGAACTGCTGAACAGCAAAAAGTCAGATAGCACCACATAGCAGACCCGCCATA
AAACGCCCTGAGAAGCCCGTGACGGGCTTTTCTTGTATTATGGGTAGTTTCCTTGCATGAATCCATAAAA
GGCGCCTGTAGTGCCATTTACCCCCATTCACTGCCAGAGCCGTGAGCGCAGCGAACTGAATGTCACGAAA
AAGACAGCGACTCAGGTGCCTGATGGTCGGAGACAAAAGGAATATTCAGCGATTTGCCCGATTGCGGCCG
CAACCGAGCTTGCGAGGGTGCTACTTAAGCCTTTAGGGTTTTAAGGTCTGTTTTGTAGAGGAGCAAACAG
CGTTTGCGACATCCTTTTGTAATACTGCGGAACTGACTAAAGTAGTGAGTTATACACAGGGCTGGGATCT
ATTCTTTTTATCTTTTTTTATTCTTTCTTTATTCTATAAATTATAACCACTTGAATATAAACAAAAAAAA
CACACAAAGGTCTAGCGGAATTTACAGAGGGTCTAGCAGAATTTACAAGTTTTCCAGCAAAGGTCTAGCA
GAATTTACAGATACCCACAACTCAAAGGAAAAGGACTAGTAATTATCATTGACTAGCCCATCTCAATTGG
TATAGTGATTAAAATCACCTAGACCAATTGAGATGTATGTCTGAATTAGTTGTTTTCAAAGCAAATGAAC
TAGCGATTAGTCGCTATGACTTAACGGAGCATGAAACCAAGCTAATTTTATGCTGTGTGGCACTACTCAA
CCCCACGATTGAAAACCCTACAAGGAAAGAACGGACGGTATCGTTCACTTATAACCAATACGTTCAGATG
ATGAACATCAGTAGGGAAAATGCTTATGGTGTATTAGCTAAAGCAACCAGAGAGCTGATGACGAGAACTG
TGGAAATCAGGAATCCTTTGGTTAAAGGCTTTGAGATTTTCCAGTGGACAAACTATGCCAAGTTCTCAAG
CGAAAAATTAGAATTAGTTTTTAGTGAAGAGATATTGCCTTATCTTTTCCAGTTAAAAAAATTCATAAAA
TATAATCTGGAACATGTTAAGTCTTTTGAAAACAAATACTCTATGAGGATTTATGAGTGGTTATTAAAAG
AACTAACACAAAAGAAAACTCACAAGGCAAATATAGAGATTAGCCTTGATGAATTTAAGTTCATGTTAAT
GCTTGAAAATAACTACCATGAGTTTAAAAGGCTTAACCAATGGGTTTTGAAACCAATAAGTAAAGATTTA
AACACTTACAGCAATATGAAATTGGTGGTTGATAAGCGAGGCCGCCCGACTGATACGTTGATTTTCCAAG
TTGAACTAGATAGACAAATGGATCTCGTAACCGAACTTGAGAACAACCAGATAAAAATGAATGGTGACAA
AATACCAACAACCATTACATCAGATTCCTACCTACATAACGGACTAAGAAAAACACTACACGATGCTTTA
ACTGCAAAAATTCAGCTCACCAGTTTTGAGGCAAAATTTTTGAGTGACATGCAAAGTAAGTATGATCTCA
ATGGTTCGTTCTCATGGCTCACGCAAAAACAACGAACCACACTAGAGAACATACTGGCTAAATACGGAAG
GATCTGAGGTTCTTATGGCTCTTGTATCTATCAGTGAAGCATCAAGACTAACAAACAAAAGTAGAACAAC
TGTTCACCGTTACATATCAAAGGGAAAACTGTCCATACCCATGTAAAACTTAAAACCTTAGAGGCTATTT
AAGTTGCTGATTTATATTAATTTTATTGTTCAAACATGAGAGCTTAGTACGTGAAACATGAGAGCTTAGT
ACGTTAGCCATGAGAGCTTAGTACGTTAGCCATGAGGGTTTAGTTCGTTAAACATGAGAGCTTAGTACGT
TAAACTTGAGAGCTTAGTACGTGAAACATGAGAGCTTAGTACGTACTATCAACAGGTTGAACTGCCCATG
TTCTTTCCTGCGTTATCAGAGCTTATCGGCCAGCCTCGCAGAGCAGGATTCCCGTTGAGCACCGCCAGGT
GCGAATAAGGGACAGTGAAGAAGGAACACCCGCTCGCGGGTGGGCCTACTTCACCTATCCTGCCCGGCTG
ACGCCGTTGGATACACCAAGGAAAGTCTACACGAACCCTTTGGCAAAATCCTGTATATCGTGCGAAAAAG
GATGGATATACCGAAAAAATCGCTATAATGACCCCGAAGCAGGGTTATGCAGCGGAAAGTATACCTTAAG
GAATCCCCTGATACCGCTCGCCGCAGCCGAACGACCGAGCGCAGCGGGTCAGTGAGCGAGGAAGCGGAAG
AGAATTCCAAGATCCCCTGATTCCCTTTGTCAACAGCAATGGATCGAATTGACATAAGCCTGTTCGGTTC
GTAAACTGTAATGCAAGTAGCGTATGCGCTCACGCAACTGGTCCAGAACCTTGACCGAACGCAGCGGTGG
TAACGGCGCAGTGGCGGTTTTCATGGCTTGTTATGACTGTTTTTTTGTACAGTCTATGCCTCGGGCATCC
AAGCAGCAAGCGCGTTACGCCGTGGGTCGATGTTTGATGTTATGGAGCAGCAACGATGTTACGCAGCAGC
AACGATGTTACGCAGCAGGGCAGTCGCCCTAAAACAAAGTTAGGTGGCTCAAGTATGGGCATCATTCGCA
CATGTAGGCTCGGCCCTGACCAAGTCAAATCCATGCGGGCTGCTCTTGATCTTTTCGGTCGTGAGTTCGG
AGACGTAGCCACCTACTCCCAACATCAGCCGGACTCCGATTACCTCGGGAACTTGCTCCGTAGTAAGACA
TTCATCGCGCTTGCTGCCTTCGACCAAGAAGCGGTTGTTGGCGCTCTCGCGGCTTACGTTCTGCCCAAGT
TTGAGCAGCCGCGTAGTGAGATCTATATCTATGATCTCGCAGTCTCCGGCGAGCACCGGAGGCAGGGCAT
TGCCACCGCGCTCATCAATCTCCTCAAGCATGAGGCCAACGCGCTTGGTGCTTATGTGATCTACGTGCAA
GCAGATTACGGTGACGATCCCGCAGTGGCTCTCTATACAAAGTTGGGCATACGGGAAGAAGTGATGCACT
TTGATATCGACCCAAGTACCGCCACCTAACTCTAGACAATATCGATACCTGTGACGGAAGATCACTTCGC
AGAATAAATAAATCCTGGTGTCCCTGTTGATACCGGGAAGCCCTGGGCCAACTTTTGGCGAAAATGAGAC
GTTGATCGGCACGTAAGAGGTTCCAACTTTCACCATAATGAAATAAGATCACTACCGGGCGTATTTTTTG
AGTTGTCGAGATTTTCAGGAGCTAAGGAAGCTAAAATGGAGAAAAAAATCACTGGATATACCACCGTTGA
TATATCCCAATGGCATCGTAAAGAACATTTTGAGGCATTTCAGTCAGTTGCTCAATGTACCTATAACCAG
ACCGTTCAGCTGGATATTACGGCCTTTTTAAAGACCGTAAAGAAAAATAAGCACAAGTTTTATCCGGCCT
TTATTCACATTCTTGCCCGCCTGATGAATGCTCATCCGGAATTACGTATGGCAATGAAAGACGGTGAGCT
GGTGATATGGGATAGTGTTCACCCTTGTTACACCGTTTTCCATGAGCAAACTGAAACGTTTTCATCGCTC
TGGAGTGAATACCACGACGATTTCCGGCAGTTTCTACACATATATTCGCAAGATGTGGCGTGTTACGGTG
AAAACCTGGCCTATTTCCCTAAAGGGGTTATTGAGAATATGTTTTTCGTCTCAGCCAATCCCTGGGTGAG
TTTCACCAGTTTTGATTTAAACGTGGCCAATATGGACAACTTCTTCGCCCCCGTTTTCACCATGGGCAAA
TATTATACGCAAGGCGACAAGGTGCTGATGCCGCTGGCGATTCAGGTTCATCATGCCGTTTGTGATGGCT
TCCATGTCGGCAGAATGCTTAATGAATTACAACAGTACTGCGATGAACTAGTCTTTGGCAGTTTATTCTT
GACATGTAGTGAGGGGGCTGGTATAATCACATAGTACTGTTCGGGTACCTAGAATTAAAGAGGAGAAATT
AAGCATGCGTAAAGGAGAAGAACTTTTCACTGGAGTTGTCCCAATTCTTGTTGAATTAGATGGTGATGTT
AATGGGCACAAATTTTCTGTCAGTGGAGAGGGTGAAGGTGATGCAACATACGGAAAACTTACCCTTAAAT
TTATTTGCACTACTGGAAAACTACCTGTTCCATGGCCAACACTTGTCACTACTTTCGGTTATG
